>Addgene plasmid #86453 | pBac[3xP3-DsRed; UAS-Tc'hsp_p-tGFP-SV40] | addgene full sequence | sequence record 171157 | Addgene NGS Result
TCGCGCGTTTCGGTGATGACGGTGAAAACCTCTGACACATGCAGCTCCCGGAGACGGTCACAGCTTGTCT
GTAAGCGGATGCCGGGAGCAGACAAGCCCGTCAGGGCGCGTCAGCGGGTGTTGGCGGGTGTCGGGGCTGG
CTTAACTATGCGGCATCAGAGCAGATTGTACTGAGAGTGCACCATATGCGGTGTGAAATACCGCACAGAT
GCGTAAGGAGAAAATACCGCATCAGGCGCCATTCGCCATTCAGGCTGCGCAACTGTTGGGAAGGGCGATC
GGTGCGGGCCTCTTCGCTATTACGCCAGCTGGCGAAAGGGGGATGTGCTGCAAGGCGATTAAGTTGGGTA
ACGCCAGGGTTTTCCCAGTCACGACGTTGTAAAACGACGGCCAGTGCCAAGCTTTGTTTAAAAATATAAC
AAAATTGTGATCCCACAAAATGAAGTGGGGCAAAATCAAATAATTAATAGTGTCCGTAAACTTGTTGGTC
TTCAACTTTTTGAGGAACACGTTGGACGGCAAATCCGTGACTATAACACAAGTTGATTTAATAATTTTAG
CCAACACGTCGGGCTGCGTGTTTTTTGCCGACGCGTCTGTGTACACGTTGATTAACTGGTCGATTAAACT
GTTGAAATAATTTAATTTTTGGTTCTTCTTTAAATCTGTGATGAAATTTTTTAAAATAACTTTAAATTCT
TCATTGGTAAAAAATGCCACGTTTTGCAACTTGTGAGGGTCTAATATGAGGTCAAACTCAGTAGGAGTTT
TATCCAAAAAAGAAAACATGATTACGTCTGTACACGAACGCGTATTAACGCAGAGTGCAAAGTATAAGAG
GGTTAAAAAATATATTTTACGCACCATATACGCATCGGGTTGATATCGTTAATATGGATCAATTTGAACA
GTTGATTAACGTGTCTCTGCTCAAGTCTTTGATCAAAACGCAAATCGACGAAAATGTGTCGGACAATATC
AAGTCGATGAGCGAAAAACTAAAAAGGCTAGAATACGACAATCTCACAGACAGCGTTGAGATATACGGTA
TTCACGACAGCAGGCTGAATAATAAAAAAATTAGAAACTATTATTTAACCCTAGAAAGATAATCATATTG
TGACGTACGTTAAAGATAATCATGCGTAAAATTGACGCATGTGTTTTATCGGTCTGTATATCGAGGTTTA
TTTATTAATTTGAATAGATATTAAGTTTTATTATATTTACACTTACATACTAATAATAAATTCAACAAAC
AATTTATTTATGTTTATTTATTTATTAAAAAAAAACAAAAACTCAAAATTTCTTCTATAAAGTAACAAAA
CTTTTAAACATTCTCTCTTTTACAAAAATAAACTTATTTTGTACTTTAAAAACAGTCATGTTGTATTATA
AAATAAGTAATTAGCTTAACTTATACATAATAGAAACAAATTATACTTATTAGTCAGTCAGAAACAACTT
TGGCACATATCAATATTATGCTCTCGACAAATAACTTTTTTGCATTTTTTGCACGATGCATTTGCCTTTC
GCCTTATTTTAGAGGGGCAGTAAGTACAGTAAGTACGTTTTTTCATTACTGGCTCTTCAGTACTGTCATC
TGATGTACCAGGCACTTCATTTGGCAAAATATTAGAGATATTATCGCGCAAATATCTCTTCAAAGTAGGA
GCTTCTAAACGCTTACGCATAAACGATGACGTCAGGCTCATGTAAAGGTTTCTCATAAATTTTTTGCGAC
TTTGAACCTTTTCTCCCTTGCTACTGACATTATGGCTGTATATAATAAAAGAATTTATGCAGGCAATGTT
TATCATTCCGTACAATAATGCCATAGGCCACCTATTCGTCTTCCTACTGCAGGTCATCACAGAACACATT
TGGTCTAGCGTGTCCACTCCGCCTTTAGTTTGATTATAATACATAACCATTTGCGGTTTACCGGTACTTT
CGTTGATAGAAGCATCCTCATCACAAGATGATAATAAGTATACCATCTTAGCTGGCTTCGGTTTATATGA
GACGAGAGTAAGGGGTCCGTCAAAACAAAACATCGATGTTCCCACTGGCCTGGAGCGACTGTTTTTCAGT
ACTTCCGGTATCTCGCGTTTGTTTGATCGCACGGTTCCCACAATGGTTAATTCGAGCTCGCCCGGGGATC
TAATTCAATTAGAGACTAATTCAATTAGAGCTAATTCAATTAGGATCCAAGCTTATCGATTTCGAACCCT
CGACCGCCGGAGTATAAATAGAGGCGCTTCGTCTACGGAGCGACAATTCAATTCAAACAAGCAAAGTGAA
CACGTCGCTAAGCGAAAGCTAAGCAAATAAACAAGCGCAGCTGAACAAGCTAAACAATCGGGGTACCGCT
AGAGTCGACGGTACCGCGGGCCCGGGATCCACCGGTCGCCACCATGGTGCGCTCCTCCAAGAACGTCATC
AAGGAGTTCATGCGCTTCAAGGTGCGCATGGAGGGCACCGTGAACGGCCACGAGTTCGAGATCGAGGGCG
AGGGCGAGGGCCGCCCCTACGAGGGCCACAACACCGTGAAGCTGAAGGTGACCAAGGGCGGCCCCCTGCC
CTTCGCCTGGGACATCCTGTCCCCCCAGTTCCAGTACGGCTCCAAGGTGTACGTGAAGCACCCCGCCGAC
ATCCCCGACTACAAGAAGCTGTCCTTCCCCGAGGGCTTCAAGTGGGAGCGCGTGATGAACTTCGAGGACG
GCGGCGTGGTGACCGTGACCCAGGACTCCTCCCTGCAGGACGGCTGCTTCATCTACAAGGTGAAGTTCAT
CGGCGTGAACTTCCCCTCCGACGGCCCCGTAATGCAGAAGAAGACCATGGGCTGGGAGGCCTCCACCGAG
CGCCTGTACCCCCGCGACGGCGTGCTGAAGGGCGAGATCCACAAGGCCCTGAAGCTGAAGGACGGCGGCC
ACTACCTGGTGGAGTTCAAGTCCATCTACATGGCCAAGAAGCCCGTGCAGCTGCCCGGCTACTACTACGT
GGACTCCAAGCTGGACATCACCTCCCACAACGAGGACTACACCATCGTGGAGCAGTACGAGCGCACCGAG
GGCCGCCACCACCTGTTCCTGTAGCGGCCGCGACTCTAGATCATAATCAGCCATACCACATTTGTAGAGG
TTTTACTTGCTTTAAAAAACCTCCCACACCTCCCCCTGAACCTGAAACATAAAATGAATGCAATTGTTGT
TGTTAACTTGTTTATTGCAGCTTATAATGGTTACAAATAAAGCAATAGCATCACAAATTTCACAAATAAA
GCATTTTTTTCACTGCATTCTAGTTGTGGTTTGTCCAAACTCATCAATGTATCTTAAAGCTTATCGATAC
GCGTACGGCGCGCCTAGGCCGGCCGAATTCGAATGGCCATGGGACGTCGACCTGAGGTAATTATAACCCG
GGCCCTATATATGGATCCAATTGCAATGATCATCATGACAGATCTGCGCGCGATCGATATCTGCAGGTCG
GAGTACTGTCCTCCGAGCGGAGTACTGTCCTCCGAGCGGAGTACTGTCCTCCGAGCGGAGTACTGTCCTC
CGAGCGGAGTACTGTCCTCCGAGCGGAGACTCTAGCGAGCGCCGGAGATCCGTTTCATATATAAGCGCGG
TCTCGCGGCGCGTTGTCAGTGAATTTGAATCAAGCGAAGCGAAAGCAACAAAGCTAAGCAAGCGACTCAA
AGCAAATTTTCAAAGCGACTTTAACAAAGTTGAGTGAATTATTTACTAGTGAATTCAAAGTGGTACCGGT
CGCCACCATGGAGAGCGACGAGAGCGGCCTGCCCGCCATGGAGATCGAGTGCCGCATCACCGGCACCCTG
AACGGCGTGGAGTTCGAGCTGGTGGGCGGCGGAGAGGGCACCCCCGAGCAGGGCCGCATGACCAACAAGA
TGAAGAGCACCAAAGGCGCCCTGACCTTCAGCCCCTACCTGCTGAGCCACGTGATGGGCTACGGCTTCTA
CCACTTCGGCACCTACCCCAGCGGCTACGAGAACCCCTTCCTGCACGCCATCAACAACGGCGGCTACACC
AACACCCGCATCGAGAAGTACGAGGACGGCGGCGTGCTGCACGTGAGCTTCAGCTACCGCTACGAGGCCG
GCCGCGTGATCGGCGACTTCAAGGTGATGGGCACCGGCTTCCCCGAGGACAGCGTGATCTTCACCGACAA
GATCATCCGCAGCAACGCCACCGTGGAGCACCTGCACCCCATGGGCGATAACGATCTGGATGGCAGCTTC
ACCCGCACCTTCAGCCTGCGCGACGGCGGCTACTACAGCTCCGTGGTGGACAGCCACATGCACTTCAAGA
GCGCCATCCACCCCAGCATCCTGCAGAACGGGGGCCCCATGTTCGCCTTCCGCCGCGTGGAGGAGGATCA
CAGCAACACCGAGCTGGGCATCGTGGAGTACCAGCACGCCTTCAAGACCCCGGATGCAGATGCCGGTGAA
GAATAAAGCGGCCGCGACTCTAGATCATAATCAGCCATACCACATTTGTAGAGGTTTTACTTGCTTTAAA
AAACCTCCCACACCTCCCCCTGAACCTGAAACATAAAATGAATGCAATTGTTGTTGTTAACTTGTTTATT
GCAGCTTATAATGGTTACAAATAAAGCAATAGCATCACAAATTTCACAAATAAAGCATTTTTTTCACTGC
ATTCTAGTTGTGGTTTGTCCAAACTCATCAATGTATCTTAAGCTTGGCGCGCCTAGGCCGGCCGATCTCG
GATCTGACAATGTTCAGTGCAGAGACTCGGCTACGCCTCGTGGACTTTGAAGTTGACCAACAATGTTTAT
TCTTACCTCTAATAGTCCTCTGTGGCAAGGTCAAGATTCTGTTAGAAGCCAATGAAGAACCTGGTTGTTC
AATAACATTTTGTTCGTCTAATATTTCACTACCGCTTGACGTTGGCTGCACTTCATGTACCTCATCTATA
AACGCTTCTTCTGTATCGCTCTGGACGTCATCTTCACTTACGTGATCTGATATTTCACTGTCAGAATCCT
CACCAACAAGCTCGTCATCGCTTTGCAGAAGAGCAGAGAGGATATGCTCATCGTCTAAAGAACTACCCAT
TTTATTATATATTAGTCACGATATCTATAACAAGAAAATATATATATAATAAGTTATCACGTAAGTAGAA
CATGAAATAACAATATAATTATCGTATGAGTTAAATCTTAAAAGTCACGTAAAAGATAATCATGCGTCAT
TTTGACTCACGCGGTCGTTATAGTTCAAAATCAGTGACACTTACCGCATTGACAAGCACGCCTCACGGGA
GCTCCAAGCGGCGACTGAGATGTCCTAAATGCACAGCGACGGATTCGCGCTATTTAGAAAGAGAGAGCAA
TATTTCAAGAATGCATGCGTCAATTTTACGCAGACTATCTTTCTAGGGTTAAAAAAGATTTGCGCTTTAC
TCGACCTAAACTTTAAACACGTCATAGAATCTTCGTTTGACAAAAACCACATTGTGGCCAAGCTGTGTGA
CGCGACGCGCGCTAAAGAATGGCAAACCAAGTCGCGCGAGCGTCGACTCTAGAGGATCCCCGGGTACCGA
GCTCGAATTCGTAATCATGTCATAGCTGTTTCCTGTGTGAAATTGTTATCCGCTCACAATTCCACACAAC
ATACGAGCCGGAAGCATAAAGTGTAAAGCCTGGGGTGCCTAATGAGTGAGCTAACTCACATTAATTGCGT
TGCGCTCACTGCCCGCTTTCCAGTCGGGAAACCTGTCGTGCCAGCTGCATTAATGAATCGGCCAACGCGC
GGGGAGAGGCGGTTTGCGTATTGGGCGCTCTTCCGCTTCCTCGCTCACTGACTCGCTGCGCTCGGTCGTT
CGGCTGCGGCGAGCGGTATCAGCTCACTCAAAGGCGGTAATACGGTTATCCACAGAATCAGGGGATAACG
CAGGAAAGAACATGTGAGCAAAAGGCCAGCAAAAGGCCAGGAACCGTAAAAAGGCCGCGTTGCTGGCGTT
TTTCCATAGGCTCCGCCCCCCTGACGAGCATCACAAAAATCGACGCTCAAGTCAGAGGTGGCGAAACCCG
ACAGGACTATAAAGATACCAGGCGTTTCCCCCTGGAAGCTCCCTCGTGCGCTCTCCTGTTCCGACCCTGC
CGCTTACCGGATACCTGTCCGCCTTTCTCCCTTCGGGAAGCGTGGCGCTTTCTCATAGCTCACGCTGTAG
GTATCTCAGTTCGGTGTAGGTCGTTCGCTCCAAGCTGGGCTGTGTGCACGAACCCCCCGTTCAGCCCGAC
CGCTGCGCCTTATCCGGTAACTATCGTCTTGAGTCCAACCCGGTAAGACACGACTTATCGCCACTGGCAG
CAGCCACTGGTAACAGGATTAGCAGAGCGAGGTATGTAGGCGGTGCTACAGAGTTCTTGAAGTGGTGGCC
TAACTACGGCTACACTAGAAGAACAGTATTTGGTATCTGCGCTCTGCTGAAGCCAGTTACCTTCGGAAAA
AGAGTTGGTAGCTCTTGATCCGGCAAACAAACCACCGCTGGTAGCGGTGGTTTTTTTGTTTGCAAGCAGC
AGATTACGCGCAGAAAAAAAGGATCTCAAGAAGATCCTTTGATCTTTTCTACGGGGTCTGACGCTCAGTG
GAACGAAAACTCACGTTAAGGGATTTTGGTCATGAGATTATCAAAAAGGATCTTCACCTAGATCCTTTTA
AATTAAAAATGAAGTTTTAAATCAATCTAAAGTATATATGAGTAAACTTGGTCTGACAGTTACCAATGCT
TAATCAGTGAGGCACCTATCTCAGCGATCTGTCTATTTCGTTCATCCATAGTTGCCTGACTCCCCGTCGT
GTAGATAACTACGATACGGGAGGGCTTACCATCTGGCCCCAGTGCTGCAATGATACCGCGAGACCCACGC
TCACCGGCTCCAGATTTATCAGCAATAAACCAGCCAGCCGGAAGGGCCGAGCGCAGAAGTGGTCCTGCAA
CTTTATCCGCCTCCATCCAGTCTATTAATTGTTGCCGGGAAGCTAGAGTAAGTAGTTCGCCAGTTAATAG
TTTGCGCAACGTTGTTGCCATTGCTACAGGCATCGTGGTGTCACGCTCGTCGTTTGGTATGGCTTCATTC
AGCTCCGGTTCCCAACGATCAAGGCGAGTTACATGATCCCCCATGTTGTGCAAAAAAGCGGTTAGCTCCT
TCGGTCCTCCGATCGTTGTCAGAAGTAAGTTGGCCGCAGTGTTATCACTCATGGTTATGGCAGCACTGCA
TAATTCTCTTACTGTCATGCCATCCGTAAGATGCTTTTCTGTGACTGGTGAGTACTCAACCAAGTCATTC
TGAGAATAGTGTATGCGGCGACCGAGTTGCTCTTGCCCGGCGTCAATACGGGATAATACCGCGCCACATA
GCAGAACTTTAAAAGTGCTCATCATTGGAAAACGTTCTTCGGGGCGAAAACTCTCAAGGATCTTACCGCT
GTTGAGATCCAGTTCGATGTAACCCACTCGTGCACCCAACTGATCTTCAGCATCTTTTACTTTCACCAGC
GTTTCTGGGTGAGCAAAAACAGGAAGGCAAAATGCCGCAAAAAAGGGAATAAGGGCGACACGGAAATGTT
GAATACTCATACTCTTCCTTTTTCAATATTATTGAAGCATTTATCAGGGTTATTGTCTCATGAGCGGATA
CATATTTGAATGTATTTAGAAAAATAAACAAATAGGGGTTCCGCGCACATTTCCCCGAAAAGTGCCACCT
GACGTCTAAGAAACCATTATTATCATGACATTAACCTATAAAAATAGGCGTATCACGAGGCCCTTTCGTC
Features (pLannotate 1.2.2; 23 found; start..end, strand, type, name):
    137..236     +  misc_feature   bom (fragment): basis of mobility region from pBR322
    242..396     -  CDS            lacZα (fragment): LacZα fragment of β-galactosidase; lacZ fragment
    400..867     -  CDS            LEF-9 (fragment): LEF9_NPVAC - Experimental evidence at protein level: Swiss-Prot protein existence level 1. Component of the viral DNA-dependent RNA polymerase which is composed of four equimolar subunits of LEF-4, LEF-8, LEF-9, and p47. Plays an essential role in late and very late gene expression. From Autographa californica nuclear polyhedrosis virus (AcMNPV).
    894..1097    +  CDS            FP (fragment): FP25_NPVAC - Experimental evidence at protein level: Swiss-Prot protein existence level 1. From Autographa californica nuclear polyhedrosis virus (AcMNPV).
   2247..2369    +  promoter       hsp70 promoter (fragment): Drosophila melanogaster hsp70Bb promoter
   2383..2416    +  misc_feature   MCS (fragment): multiple cloning site
   2424..3104    +  CDS            DsRed1: wild-type DsRed mammalian codon-optimized
   3119..3202    +  CDS            large T antigen (fragment): large T antigen from SV40 (simian virus 40)
   3225..3346    +  polyA_signal   SV40 poly(A) signal: SV40 polyadenylation signal
   3499..3593    +  protein_bind   5X UAS: five tandem copies of the "ScaI site" 17-mer CGGAGTACTGTCCTCCG, an upstream activating sequence (UAS) that efficiently binds yeast Gal4 (Webster et al., 1988; Pfeiffer et al., 2010) GAL4
   3788..4486    +  CDS            TurboGFP: improved green fluorescent protein from Pontellina plumata (Evdokimov et al., 2006) mammalian codon-optimized
   4503..4586    +  CDS            large T antigen (fragment): large T antigen from SV40 (simian virus 40)
   4609..4730    +  polyA_signal   SV40 poly(A) signal: SV40 polyadenylation signal
   5439..5579    +  CDS            FP (fragment): FP25_NPVAC - Experimental evidence at protein level: Swiss-Prot protein existence level 1. From Autographa californica nuclear polyhedrosis virus (AcMNPV).
   5572..5610    -  misc_feature   MCS (fragment): pUC18/19 multiple cloning site
   5643..5659    -  protein_bind   lac operator: The lac repressor binds to the lac operator to inhibit transcription in E. coli. This inhibition can be relieved by adding lactose or isopropyl-β-D-thiogalactopyranoside (IPTG). lac repressor encoded by lacI
   5667..5697    -  promoter       lac promoter: promoter for the E. coli lac operon
   5712..5733    -  protein_bind   CAP binding site: CAP binding activates transcription in the presence of cAMP. E. coli catabolite activator protein
   5746..5838    -  CDS            lacI (fragment): lac repressor; lacI; The lac repressor binds to the lac operator to inhibit transcription in E. coli. This inhibition can be relieved by adding lactose or isopropyl-β-D-thiogalactopyranoside (IPTG).
   6021..6609    -  rep_origin     ori: high-copy-number ColE1/pMB1/pBR322/pUC origin of replication
   6780..7640    -  CDS            AmpR: β-lactamase; bla; confers resistance to ampicillin, carbenicillin, and related antibiotics
   7641..7745    -  promoter       AmpR promoter: bla
   7840..35      +  CDS            rop (fragment) (across the origin): Rop protein, which maintains plasmids at low copy number; rop
