[The description below was written by a language model from this plasmid's Addgene catalogue record and pLannotate feature annotations shown in this document.]
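Description:
pBac[3xP3-DsRed; UAS-Tc'hsp_p-tGFP-SV40] is a piggyBac-based germline transformation plasmid for insect expression, built as a UAS responder for the GAL4/UAS binary misexpression system in the beetle Tribolium. It is propagated in E. coli as a high-copy plasmid carrying a ColE1/pUC-type origin and the AmpR β-lactamase gene for ampicillin selection. Remnants of a pUC-style lacZα/lac promoter region are also present. The sequenced record is 7,840 nt. The automated annotation does not label the piggyBac terminal repeats themselves. It does detect fragments of the AcMNPV FP25 and LEF-9 genes on either side of the cargo, which probably reflects baculoviral sequence carried along with the piggyBac element in this backbone, although the record does not say so.

The cargo consists of two expression units in the same orientation. The first is the transformation marker. According to the construct name, the eye-specific artificial 3xP3 element drives DsRed. The feature table shows a Drosophila hsp70 promoter fragment, probably serving as the core promoter, immediately upstream of DsRed1, followed by an SV40 polyadenylation signal. The 3xP3 sites are not annotated. This cassette gives the red fluorescent eye marker used to identify transgenic animals. The second unit is the responder. Five tandem Gal4-binding UAS sites lie upstream of TurboGFP, which is terminated by a second SV40 poly(A) signal. The name indicates that a Tribolium hsp core promoter (Tc'hsp_p) sits between the UAS and the reporter, in a stretch the annotation leaves unlabelled.

When a line carrying this insertion is crossed to a GAL4 driver line, tGFP should be expressed wherever GAL4 is active. This makes the construct useful for testing and visualising driver activity in Tribolium.
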