Addgene plasmid #86453: pBac[3xP3-DsRed; UAS-Tc'hsp_p-tGFP-SV40]
Purpose: UAS responder construct for misexpression in Tribolium; UAS drives tGFP expression; (Transformation plasmid; Red eye marker)
Depositing lab: Gregor Bucher. Depositing organization: Georg-August-Universitaet Goettingen.
Backbone
  Vector backbone: pBac
  Backbone size w/o insert (bp): 5500
  Vector type: Insect Expression
Growth in bacteria
  Bacterial resistance: Ampicillin, 100 μg/mL
  Growth temperature: 37°C
  Growth strain: DH5alpha
  Copy number: High Copy
Gene/Insert
  Gene/Insert name: 3xP3-DsRed; UAS-Tc'hsp_p-tGFP-SV40
  Cloning method: Restriction Enzyme; 5′ cloning site unknown (unknown if destroyed); 3′ cloning site unknown (unknown if destroyed)
Terms and licenses: Academic/Nonprofit Terms; Industry Terms: Not Available to Industry
Depositor comments: Literature: Schinko et al. 2010 doi: 10.1186/1471-213X-10-53
How to cite: pBac[3xP3-DsRed; UAS-Tc'hsp_p-tGFP-SV40] was a gift from Gregor Bucher (Addgene plasmid # 86453 ; http://n2t.net/addgene:86453 ; RRID:Addgene_86453)
